>Addgene plasmid #186790 | nuclear cpVenus control | addgene full sequence | sequence record 368057 | Addgene NGS Result
TGGAAGGGCTAATTCACTCCCAAAGAAGACAAGATATCCTTGATCTGTGGATCTACCACACACAAGGCTA
CTTCCCTGATTAGCAGAACTACACACCAGGGCCAGGGGTCAGATATCCACTGACCTTTGGATGGTGCTAC
AAGCTAGTACCAGTTGAGCCAGATAAGGTAGAAGAGGCCAATAAAGGAGAGAACACCAGCTTGTTACACC
CTGTGAGCCTGCATGGGATGGATGACCCGGAGAGAGAAGTGTTAGAGTGGAGGTTTGACAGCCGCCTAGC
ATTTCATCACGTGGCCCGAGAGCTGCATCCGGAGTACTTCAAGAACTGCTGATATCGAGCTTGCTACAAG
GGACTTTCCGCTGGGGACTTTCCAGGGAGGCGTGGCCTGGGCGGGACTGGGGAGTGGCGAGCCCTCAGAT
CCTGCATATAAGCAGCTGCTTTTTGCCTGTACTGGGTCTCTCTGGTTAGACCAGATCTGAGCCTGGGAGC
TCTCTGGCTAACTAGGGAACCCACTGCTTAAGCCTCAATAAAGCTTGCCTTGAGTGCTTCAAGTAGTGTG
TGCCCGTCTGTTGTGTGACTCTGGTAACTAGAGATCCCTCAGACCCTTTTAGTCAGTGTGGAAAATCTCT
AGCAGTGGCGCCCGAACAGGGACTTGAAAGCGAAAGGGAAACCAGAGGAGCTCTCTCGACGCAGGACTCG
GCTTGCTGAAGCGCGCACGGCAAGAGGCGAGGGGCGGCGACTGGTGAGTACGCCAAAAATTTTGACTAGC
GGAGGCTAGAAGGAGAGAGATGGGTGCGAGAGCGTCAGTATTAAGCGGGGGAGAATTAGATCGCGATGGG
AAAAAATTCGGTTAAGGCCAGGGGGAAAGAAAAAATATAAATTAAAACATATAGTATGGGCAAGCAGGGA
GCTAGAACGATTCGCAGTTAATCCTGGCCTGTTAGAAACATCAGAAGGCTGTAGACAAATACTGGGACAG
CTACAACCATCCCTTCAGACAGGATCAGAAGAACTTAGATCATTATATAATACAGTAGCAACCCTCTATT
GTGTGCATCAAAGGATAGAGATAAAAGACACCAAGGAAGCTTTAGACAAGATAGAGGAAGAGCAAAACAA
AAGTAAGACCACCGCACAGCAAGCGGCCGGCCGCTGATCTTCAGACCTGGAGGAGGAGATATGAGGGACA
ATTGGAGAAGTGAATTATATAAATATAAAGTAGTAAAAATTGAACCATTAGGAGTAGCACCCACCAAGGC
AAAGAGAAGAGTGGTGCAGAGAGAAAAAAGAGCAGTGGGAATAGGAGCTTTGTTCCTTGGGTTCTTGGGA
GCAGCAGGAAGCACTATGGGCGCAGCGTCAATGACGCTGACGGTACAGGCCAGACAATTATTGTCTGGTA
TAGTGCAGCAGCAGAACAATTTGCTGAGGGCTATTGAGGCGCAACAGCATCTGTTGCAACTCACAGTCTG
GGGCATCAAGCAGCTCCAGGCAAGAATCCTGGCTGTGGAAAGATACCTAAAGGATCAACAGCTCCTGGGG
ATTTGGGGTTGCTCTGGAAAACTCATTTGCACCACTGCTGTGCCTTGGAATGCTAGTTGGAGTAATAAAT
CTCTGGAACAGATTTGGAATCACACGACCTGGATGGAGTGGGACAGAGAAATTAACAATTACACAAGCTT
AATACACTCCTTAATTGAAGAATCGCAAAACCAGCAAGAAAAGAATGAACAAGAATTATTGGAATTAGAT
AAATGGGCAAGTTTGTGGAATTGGTTTAACATAACAAATTGGCTGTGGTATATAAAATTATTCATAATGA
TAGTAGGAGGCTTGGTAGGTTTAAGAATAGTTTTTGCTGTACTTTCTATAGTGAATAGAGTTAGGCAGGG
ATATTCACCATTATCGTTTCAGACCCACCTCCCAACCCCGAGGGGACCCGACAGGCCCGAAGGAATAGAA
GAAGAAGGTGGAGAGAGAGACAGAGACAGATCCATTCGATTAGTGAACGGATCTCGACGGTATCGCCGAA
TTAATTCACAAATGGCAGTATTCATCCACAATTTTAAAAGAAAAGGGGGGATTGGGGGGTACAGTGCAGG
GGAAAGAATAGTAGACATAATAGCAACAGACATACAAACTAAAGAATTACAAAAACAAATTACAAAAATT
CAAAATTTTCGGGTTTATTACAGGGACAGCAGAGATCCAGTTTGGACTAGTGGAGTTCCGCGTTACATAA
CTTACGGTAAATGGCCCGCCTGGCTGACCGCCCAACGACCCCCGCCCATTGACGTCAATAATGACGTATG
TTCCCATAGTAACGCCAATAGGGACTTTCCATTGACGTCAATGGGTGGAGTATTTACGGTAAACTGCCCA
CTTGGCAGTACATCAAGTGTATCATATGCCAAGTACGCCCCCTATTGACGTCAATGACGGTAAATGGCCC
GCCTGGCATTATGCCCAGTACATGACCTTATGGGACTTTCCTACTTGGCAGTACATCTACGTATTAGTCA
TCGCTATTACCATGGTGATGCGGTTTTGGCAGTACATCAATGGGCGTGGATAGCGGTTTGACTCACGGGG
ATTTCCAAGTCTCCACCCCATTGACGTCAATGGGAGTTTGTTTTGGCACCAAAATCAACGGGACTTTCCA
AAATGTCGTAACAACTCCGCCCCATTGACGCAAATGGGCGGTAGGCGTGTACGGTGGGAGGTCTATATAA
GCAGAGCTCGTTTAGTGAACCGTCAGATCGCCTGGAGACGCCATCCACGCTGTTTTGACCTCCATAGAAG
ACACCGGCGGCCGCAGATCTCTCGAGGTTGATCTGCCACCATGACCGGTCCAAAGAAGAAGCGTAAGGTA
GACTACAAGGATGACGATGACAAGCTCGATGGAGGATACCCATACGATGTTCCAGATTACGCTGCTCGAG
GTTATCAAACAAGTTTGTACAAAAAAGCAGGCTCCACCATGGGGCATATGTACAACAGCGACAACGTCTA
CATCACCGCCGACAAGCAGAAGAACGGCATCAAGGCCAACTTCAAGATCCGCCACAACATCGAGGACGGC
GGCGTGCAGCTCGCCGACCACTACCAGCAGAACACCCCCATCGGCGACGGCCCCGTGCTGCTGCCCGACA
ACCACTACCTGAGCTTCCAGTCCAAGCTGAGCAAAGACCCCAACGAGAAGCGCGATCACATGGTCCTGCT
GGAGTTCGTGACCGCCGCCGGGATCACTCTCGGCATGGACGAGCTGTACAAGGGCGGTTCCGGAGGCATG
GTGAGCAAGGGCGAGGAGCTGTTCACCGGGGTGGTGCCCATCCTGGTCGAGCTGGACGGCGACGTAAACG
GCCACAAGTTCAGCGTGTCCGGCGAGGGCGAGGGCGATGCCACCTACGGCAAGCTGACCCTGAAGCTGAT
CTGCACCACCGGCAAGCTGCCCGTGCCCTGGCCCACCCTCGTGACCACCCTGGGCTACGGTCTCCAATGC
TTCGCCCGCTACCCCGACCACATGAAGCAGCACGACTTCTTCAAGTCCGCCATGCCCGAAGGCTACGTCC
AGGAGCGCACCATCTTCTTCAAGGACGACGGCAACTACAAGACCCGCGCCGAGGTGAAGTTCGAGGGCGA
CACCCTGGTGAACCGCATCGAGCTGAAGGGCATCGACTTCAAGGAGGACGGCAACATCCTGGGGCACAAG
CTTGAGTACAACTAAGCGGCCGCACTCGAGATATCTAGACCCAGCTTTCTTGTACAAAGTGGTTCGATAA
CGAATTCCGCCCCCCCCCCCTAACGTTACTGGCCGAAGCCGCTTGGAATAAGGCCGGTGTGCGTTTGTCT
ATATGTTATTTTCCACCATATTGCCGTCTTTTGGCAATGTGAGGGCCCGGAAACCTGGCCCTGTCTTCTT
GACGAGCATTCCTAGGGGTCTTTCCCCTCTCGCCAAAGGAATGCAAGGTCTGTTGAATGTCGTGAAGGAA
GCAGTTCCTCTGGAAGCTTCTTGAAGACAAACAACGTCTGTAGCGACCCTTTGCAGGCAGCGGAACCCCC
CACCTGGCGACAGGTGCCTCTGCGGCCAAAAGCCACGTGTATAAGATACACCTGCAAAGGCGGCACAACC
CCAGTGCCACGTTGTGAGTTGGATAGTTGTGGAAAGAGTCAAATGGCTCTCCTCAAGCGTATTCAACAAG
GGGCTGAAGGATGCCCAGAAGGTACCCCATTGTATGGGATCTGATCTGGGGCCTCGGTGCACATGCTTTA
CATGTGTTTAGTCGAGGTTAAAAAAACGTCTAGGCCCCCCGAACCACGGGGACGTGGTTTTCCTTTGAAA
AACACGATGATAATATGGCCACAACCATGACCGAGTACAAGCCCACGGTGCGCCTCGCCACCCGCGACGA
CGTCCCCAGGGCCGTACGCACCCTCGCCGCCGCGTTCGCCGACTACCCCGCCACGCGCCACACCGTCGAT
CCGGACCGCCACATCGAGCGGGTCACCGAGCTGCAAGAACTCTTCCTCACGCGCGTCGGGCTCGACATCG
GCAAGGTGTGGGTCGCGGACGACGGCGCCGCGGTGGCGGTCTGGACCACGCCGGAGAGCGTCGAAGCGGG
GGCGGTGTTCGCCGAGATCGGCCCGCGCATGGCCGAGTTGAGCGGTTCCCGGCTGGCCGCGCAGCAACAG
ATGGAAGGCCTCCTGGCGCCGCACCGGCCCAAGGAGCCCGCGTGGTTCCTGGCCACCGTCGGCGTCTCGC
CCGACCACCAGGGCAAGGGTCTGGGCAGCGCCGTCGTGCTCCCCGGAGTGGAGGCGGCCGAGCGCGCCGG
GGTGCCCGCCTTCCTGGAGACCTCCGCGCCCCGCAACCTCCCCTTCTACGAGCGGCTCGGCTTCACCGTC
ACCGCCGACGTCGAGGTGCCCGAAGGACCGCGCACCTGGTGCATGACCCGCAAGCCCGGTGCCTGATGCA
TCGATGGATCCTAATCAACCTCTGGATTACAAAATTTGTGAAAGATTGACTGGTATTCTTAACTATGTTG
CTCCTTTTACGCTATGTGGATACGCTGCTTTAATGCCTTTGTATCATGCTATTGCTTCCCGTATGGCTTT
CATTTTCTCCTCCTTGTATAAATCCTGGTTGCTGTCTCTTTATGAGGAGTTGTGGCCCGTTGTCAGGCAA
CGTGGCGTGGTGTGCACTGTGTTTGCTGACGCAACCCCCACTGGTTGGGGCATTGCCACCACCTGTCAGC
TCCTTTCCGGGACTTTCGCTTTCCCCCTCCCTATTGCCACGGCGGAACTCATCGCCGCCTGCCTTGCCCG
CTGCTGGACAGGGGCTCGGCTGTTGGGCACTGACAATTCCGTGGTGTTGTCGGGGAAATCATCGTCCTTT
CCTTGGCTGCTCGCCTGTGTTGCCACCTGGATTCTGCGCGGGACGTCCTTCTGCTACGTCCCTTCGGCCC
TCAATCCAGCGGACCTTCCTTCCCGCGGCCTGCTGCCGGCTCTGCGGCCTCTTCCGCGTCTTCGCCTTCG
CCCTCAGACGAGTCGGATCTCCCTTTGGGCCGCCTCCCCGCCTGAGATCCTTTAAGACCAATGACTTACA
AGGCAGCTGTAGATCTTAGCCACTTTTTAAAAGAAAAGGGGGGACTGGAAGGGCTAATTCACTCCCAACG
AAGACAAGATCTGCTTTTTGCTTGTACTGGGTCTCTCTGGTTAGACCAGATCTGAGCCTGGGAGCTCTCT
GGCTAACTAGGGAACCCACTGCTTAAGCCTCAATAAAGCTTGCCTTGAGTGCTTCAAGTAGTGTGTGCCC
GTCTGTTGTGTGACTCTGGTAACTAGAGATCCCTCAGACCCTTTTAGTCAGTGTGGAAAATCTCTAGCAG
TAGTAGTTCATGTCATCTTATTATTCAGTATTTATAACTTGCAAAGAAATGAATATCAGAGAGTGAGAGG
CCCGGGTTAATTAAGGAAAGGGCTAGATCATTCTTGAAGACGAAAGGGCCTCGTGATACGCCTATTTTTA
TAGGTTAATGTCATGATAATAATGGTTTCTTAGACGTCAGGTGGCACTTTTCGGGGAAATGTGCGCGGAA
CCCCTATTTGTTTATTTTTCTAAATACATTCAAATATGTATCCGCTCATGAGACAATAACCCTGATAAAT
GCTTCAATAATATTGAAAAAGGAAGAGTATGAGTATTCAACATTTCCGTGTCGCCCTTATTCCCTTTTTT
GCGGCATTTTGCCTTCCTGTTTTTGCTCACCCAGAAACGCTGGTGAAAGTAAAAGATGCTGAAGATCAGT
TGGGTGCACGAGTGGGTTACATCGAACTGGATCTCAACAGCGGTAAGATCCTTGAGAGTTTTCGCCCCGA
AGAACGTTTTCCAATGATGAGCACTTTTAAAGTTCTGCTATGTGGCGCGGTATTATCCCGTGTTGACGCC
GGGCAAGAGCAACTCGGTCGCCGCATACACTATTCTCAGAATGACTTGGTTGAGTACTCACCAGTCACAG
AAAAGCATCTTACGGATGGCATGACAGTAAGAGAATTATGCAGTGCTGCCATAACCATGAGTGATAACAC
TGCGGCCAACTTACTTCTGACAACGATCGGAGGACCGAAGGAGCTAACCGCTTTTTTGCACAACATGGGG
GATCATGTAACTCGCCTTGATCGTTGGGAACCGGAGCTGAATGAAGCCATACCAAACGACGAGCGTGACA
CCACGATGCCTGTAGCAATGGCAACAACGTTGCGCAAACTATTAACTGGCGAACTACTTACTCTAGCTTC
CCGGCAACAATTAATAGACTGGATGGAGGCGGATAAAGTTGCAGGACCACTTCTGCGCTCGGCCCTTCCG
GCTGGCTGGTTTATTGCTGATAAATCTGGAGCCGGTGAGCGTGGGTCTCGCGGTATCATTGCAGCACTGG
GGCCAGATGGTAAGCCCTCCCGTATCGTAGTTATCTACACGACGGGGAGTCAGGCAACTATGGATGAACG
AAATAGACAGATCGCTGAGATAGGTGCCTCACTGATTAAGCATTGGTAACTGTCAGACCAAGTTTACTCA
TATATACTTTAGATTGATTTAAAACTTCATTTTTAATTTAAAAGGATCTAGGTGAAGATCCTTTTTGATA
ATCTCATGACCAAAATCCCTTAACGTGAGTTTTCGTTCCACTGAGCGTCAGACCCCGTAGAAAAGATCAA
AGGATCTTCTTGAGATCCTTTTTTTCTGCGCGTAATCTGCTGCTTGCAAACAAAAAAACCACCGCTACCA
GCGGTGGTTTGTTTGCCGGATCAAGAGCTACCAACTCTTTTTCCGAAGGTAACTGGCTTCAGCAGAGCGC
AGATACCAAATACTGTTCTTCTAGTGTAGCCGTAGTTAGGCCACCACTTCAAGAACTCTGTAGCACCGCC
TACATACCTCGCTCTGCTAATCCTGTTACCAGTGGCTGCTGCCAGTGGCGATAAGTCGTGTCTTACCGGG
TTGGACTCAAGACGATAGTTACCGGATAAGGCGCAGCGGTCGGGCTGAACGGGGGGTTCGTGCACACAGC
CCAGCTTGGAGCGAACGACCTACACCGAACTGAGATACCTACAGCGTGAGCTATGAGAAAGCGCCACGCT
TCCCGAAGGGAGAAAGGCGGACAGGTATCCGGTAAGCGGCAGGGTCGGAACAGGAGAGCGCACGAGGGAG
CTTCCAGGGGGAAACGCCTGGTATCTTTATAGTCCTGTCGGGTTTCGCCACCTCTGACTTGAGCGTCGAT
TTTTGTGATGCTCGTCAGGGGGGCGGAGCCTATGGAAAAACGCCAGCAACGCGGCCTTTTTACGGTTCCT
GGCCTTTTGCTGGCCTTTTGCTCACATGTTCTTTCCTGCGTTATCCCCTGATTCTGTGGATAACCGTATT
ACCGCCTTTGAGTGAGCTGATACCGCTCGCCGCAGCCGAACGACCGAGCGCAGCGAGTCAGTGAGCGAGG
AAGCGGAAGAGCGCCCAATACGCAAACCGCCTCTCCCCGCGCGTTGGCCGATTCATTAATGCAGCAAGCT
CATGGCTGACTAATTTTTTTTATTTATGCAGAGGCCGAGGCCGCCTCGGCCTCTGAGCTATTCCAGAAGT
AGTGAGGAGGCTTTTTTGGAGGCCTAGGCTTTTGCAAAAAGCTCCCCGTGGCACGACAGGTTTCCCGACT
GGAAAGCGGGCAGTGAGCGCAACGCAATTAATGTGAGTTAGCTCACTCATTAGGCACCCCAGGCTTTACA
CTTTATGCTTCCGGCTCGTATGTTGTGTGGAATTGTGAGCGGATAACAATTTCACACAGGAAACAGCTAT
GACATGATTACGAATTTCACAAATAAAGCATTTTTTTCACTGCATTCTAGTTGTGGTTTGTCCAAACTCA
TCAATGTATCTTATCATGTCTGGATCAACTGGATAACTCAAGCTAACCAAAATCATCCCAAACTTCCCAC
CCCATACCCTATTACCACTGCCAATTACCTGTGGTTTCATTTACTCTAAACCTGTGATTCCTCTGAATTA
TTTTCATTTTAAAGAAATTGTATTTGTTAAATATGTACTACAAACTTAGTAGT
Features (pLannotate 1.2.2; 29 found; start..end, strand, type, name):
    377..634     +  LTR            5' LTR (truncated): truncated 5' long terminal repeat (LTR) from HIV-1
    681..806     +  misc_feature   HIV-1 Ψ: packaging signal of human immunodeficiency virus type 1
    790..1128    +  CDS            HIV-1 gag (fragment): gag protein from human immunodeficiency virus 1; gag
   1303..1536    +  misc_feature   RRE: The Rev response element (RRE) of HIV-1 allows for Rev-dependent mRNA export from the nucleus to the cytoplasm.
   1913..2013    +  CDS            Rev (fragment): human immunodeficiency virus 1 (HIV-1) Rev protein; rev; enhances nuclear export of unspliced and incompletely spliced viral mRNAs
   2062..2179    +  misc_feature   cPPT/CTS: central polypurine tract and central termination sequence of HIV-1
   2231..2534    +  enhancer       CMV enhancer: human cytomegalovirus immediate early enhancer
   2535..2738    +  promoter       CMV promoter: human cytomegalovirus (CMV) immediate early promoter
   2874..2894    +  CDS            FLAG (fragment): FLAG® epitope tag, followed by an enterokinase cleavage site
   2907..2933    +  CDS            3xHA (fragment): three tandem HA epitope tags
   2949..2973    +  protein_bind   attB1: mutant version of attB; recombination site for the Gateway® BP reaction BP Clonase™
   3000..3722    +  CDS            cEGFP: cEGFP is a basic (constitutively fluorescent) green fluorescent protein published in 2008, derived from Aequorea victoria.
   3749..3773    -  protein_bind   attB2: mutant version of attB; recombination site for the Gateway® BP reaction BP Clonase™
   3891..4353    +  misc_feature   IRES: internal ribosome entry site (IRES) of the encephalomyocarditis virus (EMCV)
   4367..4966    +  CDS            PuroR: puromycin N-acetyltransferase; pac from Streptomyces alboniger; confers resistance to puromycin
   4983..5571    +  misc_feature   WPRE: woodchuck hepatitis virus posttranscriptional regulatory element
   5579..5644    +  CDS            nef (fragment): NEF_HV1Z2 - Experimental evidence at protein level: Swiss-Prot protein existence level 1. Extracellular Nef protein targets CD4(+) T-lymphocytes for apoptosis by interacting with CXCR4 surface receptors. From Human immunodeficiency virus type 1 group M subtype D (isolate Z2/CDC-Z34) (HIV-1).
   5646..5879    +  LTR            3' LTR (ΔU3): self-inactivating 3' long terminal repeat (LTR) from HIV-1
   6084..6188    +  promoter       AmpR promoter: bla
   6189..7049    +  CDS            AmpR: β-lactamase; bla; confers resistance to ampicillin, carbenicillin, and related antibiotics
   7220..7808    +  rep_origin     ori: high-copy-number ColE1/pMB1/pBR322/pUC origin of replication
   7991..8045    +  CDS            lacI (fragment): lac repressor; lacI; The lac repressor binds to the lac operator to inhibit transcription in E. coli. This inhibition can be relieved by adding lactose or isopropyl-β-D-thiogalactopyranoside (IPTG).
   8051..8144    +  rep_origin     SV40 ori (fragment): SV40 origin of replication
   8169..8206    +  CDS            lacI (fragment): lac repressor; lacI; The lac repressor binds to the lac operator to inhibit transcription in E. coli. This inhibition can be relieved by adding lactose or isopropyl-β-D-thiogalactopyranoside (IPTG).
   8219..8240    +  protein_bind   CAP binding site: CAP binding activates transcription in the presence of cAMP. E. coli catabolite activator protein
   8255..8285    +  promoter       lac promoter: promoter for the E. coli lac operon
   8293..8309    +  protein_bind   lac operator: The lac repressor binds to the lac operator to inhibit transcription in E. coli. This inhibition can be relieved by adding lactose or isopropyl-β-D-thiogalactopyranoside (IPTG). lac repressor encoded by lacI
   8343..8426    +  polyA_signal   SV40 poly(A) signal (fragment): SV40 polyadenylation signal
   8593..329     +  CDS            nef (fragment) (across the origin): NEF_HV1BR - Experimental evidence at protein level: Swiss-Prot protein existence level 1. Extracellular Nef protein targets CD4(+) T-lymphocytes for apoptosis by interacting with CXCR4 surface receptors (PubMed:14990729). From Human immunodeficiency virus type 1 group M subtype B (isolate BRU/LAI) (HIV-1).
