[The description below was written by a language model from this plasmid's Addgene catalogue record and pLannotate feature annotations shown in this document.]
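Description:
Nuclear cpVenus control is an 8.6 kb HIV-1-based lentiviral transfer plasmid for mammalian expression, built on the Gateway-compatible pCMV-Flag-HA-CcdB-IRES-puro backbone. It is propagated in E. coli through a high-copy ColE1/pUC-type origin with ampicillin selection (β-lactamase). The viral portion comprises a truncated 5' LTR, the Ψ packaging signal with a gag fragment, the Rev response element, cPPT/CTS, a WPRE, and a ΔU3 self-inactivating 3' LTR. These elements allow the RNA genome to be packaged when helper functions are supplied in trans, and they leave the integrated provirus without LTR promoter activity.

Expression comes from an internal CMV enhancer/promoter. Downstream lie sequences annotated as FLAG and HA epitope tag fragments. They are followed by attB1 and attB2 sites, which show that the insert replaced the ccdB cassette by Gateway recombination. Between the att sites is a roughly 720 bp fluorescent protein coding sequence. The automated annotation labels it a circularly permuted EGFP-type protein, but the catalogue entry identifies it as cpVenus, a closely related Aequorea-derived variant. The name indicates nuclear targeting, although no localisation signal is annotated separately in the feature table. An EMCV IRES then drives puromycin N-acetyltransferase from the same transcript, so transduced or transfected cells can be selected with puromycin.

According to the record, the construct is identical to the nuclear NAD+ biosensor except that it lacks the bipartite NAD+-binding domain modelled on a bacterial DNA ligase. It therefore serves as a matched control for that sensor, reporting fluorescence changes that are unrelated to NAD+ binding so that sensor readings from the nuclear compartment can be normalised against it.
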