Addgene plasmid #186790: nuclear cpVenus control
Purpose: Identical to nuclear NAD+ biosensor, sans bipartite NAD+-binding domain modeled from bacterial DNA ligase
Depositing lab: Michael Cohen. Depositing organization: Oregon Health & Science University. Publication: Biosensor reveals multiple sources for mitochondrial NAD(+). Cambronne XA, Stewart ML, Kim D, Jones-Brunette AM, Morgan RK, Farrens DL, Cohen MS, Goodman RH. Science. 2016 Jun 17;352(6292):1474-7. doi: 10.1126/science.aad5168. PubMed 27313049.
Backbone
  Vector backbone: pCMV-Flag-HA-CcdB-IRES-puro
  Vector type: Mammalian Expression, Lentiviral
  Selectable markers: Puromycin
Growth in bacteria
  Bacterial resistance: Ampicillin, 100 μg/mL
  Growth temperature: 37°C
  Growth strain: NEB Stable
  Copy number: High Copy
Gene/Insert
  Gene/Insert name: nuclear cpVenus control
Terms and licenses: Academic/Nonprofit Terms; Industry Terms: Not Available to Industry
How to cite: nuclear cpVenus control was a gift from Michael Cohen (Addgene plasmid # 186790 ; http://n2t.net/addgene:186790 ; RRID:Addgene_186790)
